>Addgene plasmid #134470 | pCAG-CFP-SaCas9-HF (without sgRNA) | depositor full sequence | sequence record 258535 | Plasmid 135-SaCas9-HF was used to express high specific SaCas9 in human cell
GTCGACATTGATTATTGACTAGTTATTAATAGTAATCAATTACGGGGTCATTAGTTCATAGCCCATATAT
GGAGTTCCGCGTTACATAACTTACGGTAAATGGCCCGCCTGGCTGACCGCCCAACGACCCCCGCCCATTG
ACGTCAATAATGACGTATGTTCCCATAGTAACGCCAATAGGGACTTTCCATTGACGTCAATGGGTGGACT
ATTTACGGTAAACTGCCCACTTGGCAGTACATCAAGTGTATCATATGCCAAGTACGCCCCCTATTGACGT
CAATGACGGTAAATGGCCCGCCTGGCATTATGCCCAGTACATGACCTTATGGGACTTTCCTACTTGGCAG
TACATCTACGTATTAGTCATCGCTATTACCATGGGTCGAGGTGAGCCCCACGTTCTGCTTCACTCTCCCC
ATCTCCCCCCCCTCCCCACCCCCAATTTTGTATTTATTTATTTTTTAATTATTTTGTGCAGCGATGGGGG
CGGGGGGGGGGGGGGCGCGCGCCAGGCGGGGCGGGGCGGGGCGAGGGGCGGGGCGGGGCGAGGCGGAGAG
GTGCGGCGGCAGCCAATCAGAGCGGCGCGCTCCGAAAGTTTCCTTTTATGGCGAGGCGGCGGCGGCGGCG
GCCCTATAAAAAGCGAAGCGCGCGGCGGGCGGGAGTCGCTGCGTTGCCTTCGCCCCGTGCCCCGCTCCGC
GCCGCCTCGCGCCGCCCGCCCCGGCTCTGACTGACCGCGTTACTCCCACAGGTGAGCGGGCGGGACGGCC
CTTCTCCTCCGGGCTGTAATTAGCGCTTGGTTTAATGACGGCTCGTTTCTTTTCTGTGGCTGCGTGAAAG
CCTTAAAGGGCTCCGGGAGGGCCCTTTGTGCGGGGGGGAGCGGCTCGGGGGGTGCGTGCGTGTGTGTGTG
CGTGGGGAGCGCCGCGTGCGGCCCGCGCTGCCCGGCGGCTGTGAGCGCTGCGGGCGCGGCGCGGGGCTTT
GTGCGCTCCGCGTGTGCGCGAGGGGAGCGCGGCCGGGGGCGGTGCCCCGCGGTGCGGGGGGGCTGCGAGG
GGAACAAAGGCTGCGTGCGGGGTGTGTGCGTGGGGGGGTGAGCAGGGGGTGTGGGCGCGGCGGTCGGGCT
GTAACCCCCCCCTGCACCCCCCTCCCCGAGTTGCTGAGCACGGCCCGGCTTCGGGTGCGGGGCTCCGTGC
GGGGCGTGGCGCGGGGCTCGCCGTGCCGGGCGGGGGGTGGCGGCAGGTGGGGGTGCCGGGCGGGGCGGGG
CCGCCTCGGGCCGGGGAGGGCTCGGGGGAGGGGCGCGGCGGCCCCGGAGCGCCGGCGGCTGTCGAGGCGC
GGCGAGCCGCAGCCATTGCCTTTTATGGTAATCGTGCGAGAGGGCGCAGGGACTTCCTTTGTCCCAAATC
TGTGCGGAGCCGAAATCTGGGAGGCGCCGCCGCACCCCCTCTAGCGGGCGCGGGGCGAAGCGGTGCGGCG
CCGGCAGGAAGGAAATGGGCGGGGAGGGCCTTCGTGCGTCGCCGCGCCGCCGTCCCCTTCTCCCTCTCCA
GCCTCGGGGCTGTCCGCGGGGGGACGGCTGCCTTCGGGGGGGACGGGGCAGGGCGGGGTTCGGCTTCTGG
CGTGTGACCGGCGGCTCTAGAGCCTCTGCTAACCATGTTCATGCCTTCTTCTTTTTCCTACAGCTCCTGG
GCAACGTGCTGGTTATTGTGCTGTCTCATCATTTTGGCAAAGAATTCTGCAGTCGACGGTACCGCGGGCC
CGGGATCCACCGGTCGCCACCATGGGGAAACGGAACTACATCCTGGGGCTTGACATTGGGATAACCAGCG
TTGGCTACGGAATTATTGATTATGAGACACGCGATGTGATTGACGCCGGGGTTAGGCTGTTCAAAGAGGC
CAACGTTGAAAACAACGAGGGAAGACGGAGTAAGCGCGGAGCAAGAAGACTCAAGCGCAGACGGAGACAT
CGGATTCAGAGGGTGAAAAAGCTGCTCTTCGATTACAATCTCCTGACCGATCATAGTGAGCTGAGCGGAA
TCAACCCCTACGAGGCGCGAGTGAAAGGGCTTTCCCAGAAGCTGTCCGAAGAGGAGTTCTCCGCCGCGTT
GCTGCACCTGGCCAAACGGAGGGGGGTTCACAATGTAAACGAAGTGGAGGAGGACACGGGCAATGAACTT
AGTACGAAAGAACAGATCAGTAGGAACTCTAAGGCTCTCGAAGAGAAATACGTCGCTGAGTTGCAGCTTG
AGAGACTGAAAAAAGACGGCGAAGTACGCGGATCTATTAATAGGTTCAAGACTTCAGATTACGTAAAGGA
AGCCAAGCAGCTCCTGAAAGTACAGAAAGCGTACCATCAGCTCGATCAGAGCTTCATCGATACCTACATA
GATTTGCTGGAGACACGGAGGACATACTACGAGGGCCCAGGGGAAGGATCTCCTTTTGGGTGGAAGGACA
TCAAGGAATGGTACGAGATGCTTATGGGACATTGTACATATTTTCCGGAGGAGCTCGCGAGCGTCAAGTA
CGCCTACAATGCCGACCTGTACAATGCCCTCAATGACCTCAATAACCTCGTGATTACCAGGGACGAGAAC
GAGAAGCTGGAGTACTATGAAAAGTTCCAGATTATCGAGAATGTGTTTAAGCAGAAGAAGAAGCCGACAC
TTAAGCAGATTGCAAAGGAAATCCTCGTGAATGAGGAAGATATCAAGGGATACAGAGTGACAAGTACAGG
CAAGCCCGAGTTCACAAATCTGAAGGTGTACCACGATATTAAGGACATAACCGCACGAAAGGAGATAATC
GAAAACGCTGAGCTCCTCGATCAGATCGCAAAAATTCTTACCATCTACCAGTCTAGTGAGGACATTCAGG
AGGAACTGACTAATCTGAACAGTGAGCTCACCCAAGAGGAAATTGAGCAGATTTCAAACCTGAAAGGCTA
CACCGGGACGCACAATCTGAGCCTCAAAGCAATCAACCTCATTCTGGATGAACTTTGGCACACAAATGAC
GCCCAAATTGCCATATTCGCCCGCCTGAAACTGGTGCCAAAAAAAGTGGATCTGTCACAGCAAAAGGAAA
TCCCTACAACCTTGGTTGACGATTTTATTCTGTCCCCCGTTGTCAAGCGGAGCTTCATCCAGTCAATCAA
GGTGATCAATGCCATCATTAAAAAATACGGATTGCCAAACGATATAATTATCGAGCTTGCACGAGAGAAG
AACTCAAAGGACGCCCAGAAGATGATTAACGAAATGCAGAAGCGCAACCGCCAGACAAACGAACGCATAG
AGGAAATTATAAGAACAACCGGCAAAGAGAATGCCAAGTATCTGATCGAGAAAATCAAGCTGCACGACAT
GCAAGAAGGCAAGTGCCTGTACTCTCTGGAAGCTATCCCACTCGAAGATCTGCTGAATAATCCATTCAAT
TACGAGGTGGACCACATCATCCCTAGATCCGTAAGCTTTGACAATTCCTTCAATAACAAAGTTCTGGTTA
AACAGGAGGAAAATTCTAAAAAAGGGAACCGGACCCCGTTCCAGTACCTGAGCTCCAGTGACAGCAAGAT
TAGCTACGAGACTTTTAAGAAACATATTCTGAATCTGGCCAAAGGCAAAGGCAGGATCAGCAAGACCAAG
AAGGAGTACCTCCTCGAAGAACGCGACATTAACAGATTTAGTGTGCAGAAAGATTTCATCAACCGAAACC
TTGTCGATACTCGGTACGCCACGGCAGGCCTGATGAATCTCCTCAGGAGCTACTTCCGCGTCAATAATCT
GGACGTTAAAGTCAAGAGCATAAATGGGGGATTCACCAGCTTTCTGAGGAGAAAGTGGAAGTTTAAGAAG
GAACGAAACAAAGGATACAAGCACCATGCTGAGGATGCTTTGATCATCGCTAACGCGGACTTTATCTTTA
AGGAATGGAAAAAGCTGGATAAGGCAAAGAAAGTGATGGAAAACCAGATGTTCGAGGAGAAGCAGGCAGA
GTCAATGCCTGAGATCGAGACAGAGCAGGAATACAAGGAAATTTTCATCACCCCTCATCAGATTAAACAC
ATAAAGGACTTCAAAGACTATAAATACTCTCATAGGGTGGACAAAAAACCCAATCGCGAGCTCATTAATG
ACACCCTGTACTCAACACGGAAGGATGATAAAGGTAATACCTTGATTGTGAATAATCTTAATGGATTGTA
TGACAAAGATAACGACAAGCTCAAGAAGCTGATCAACAAGTCTCCAGAGAAGCTCCTTATGTATCACCAC
GACCCACAGACTTATCAGAAATTGAAACTGATCATGGAGCAATACGGGGATGAGAAGAACCCACTCTACA
AATATTATGAGGAAACAGGTAATTACCTGACCAAGTACTCCAAGAAGGATAACGGACCAGTGATCAAAAA
GATAAAGTACTATGGCAACAAACTTAATGCGCATTTGGACATAACTGACGATTACCCCAATTCTCGAAAC
AAGGTTGTGAAGCTCTCCCTGAAGCCTTATAGATTTGACGTGTACCTGGATAATGGGGTTTATAAATTCG
TCACCGTGAAAAATCTGGACGTGATCAAAAAGGAGAACTATTATGAAGTAAACTCAAAGTGCTATGAGGA
GGCGAAGAAGCTGAAGAAGATCTCCAATCAGGCCGAGTTCATCGCTTCCTTCTATAATAACGATCTCATC
AAGATCAATGGAGAGCTTTATCGCGTCATTGGTGTGAACAATGACTTGCTGAACAGGATCGAAGTCAATA
TGATAGACATTACCTACCGGGAGTATCTCGAAAACATGAATGATAAACGGCCGCCTCGCATCATCAAGAC
AATCGCATCTAAAACTCAGTCAATAAAAAAGTACTCTACCGATATCCTGGGGAATCTCTATGAAGTGAAG
TCAAAGAAGCACCCACAAATCATTAAAAAAGGTGGATCCCCCAAGAAGAAGAGGAAAGTCTCGAGCGACT
ACAAAGACCATGACGGTGATTATAAAGATCATGACATCGATTACAAGGATGACGATGACAAGTAAAGCGG
CCGCACTCCTCAGGTGCAGGCTGCCTATCAGAAGGTGGTGGCTGGTGTGGCCAATGCCCTGGCTCACAAA
TACCACTGAGATCTTTTTCCCTCTGCCAAAAATTATGGGGACATCATGAAGCCCCTTGAGCATCTGACTT
CTGGCTAATAAAGGAAATTTATTTTCATTGCAATAGTGTGTTGGAATTTTTTGTGTCTCTCACTCGGAAG
GACATATGGGAGGGCAAATCATTTAAAACATCAGAATGAGTATTTGGTTTAGAGTTTGGCAACATATGCC
CATATGCTGGCTGCCATGAACAAAGGTTGGCTATAAAGAGGTCATCAGTATATGAAACAGCCCCCTGCTG
TCCATTCCTTATTCCATAGAAAAGCCTTGACTTGAGGTTAGATTTTTTTTATATTTTGTTTTGTGTTATT
TTTTTCTTTAACATCCCTAAAATTTTCCTTACATGTTTTACTAGCCAGATTTTTCCTCCTCTCCTGACTA
CTCCCAGTCATAGCTGTCCCTCTTCTCTTATGGAGATCCCTCGACCTGCAGCCCAAGCTTGGCGTAATCA
TGGTCATAGCTGTTTCCTGTGTGAAATTGTTATCCGCTCACAATTCCACACAACATACGAGCCGGAAGCA
TAAAGTGTAAAGCCTGGGGTGCCTAATGAGTGAGCTAACTCACATTAATTGCGTTGCGCTCACTGCCCGC
TTTCCAGTCGGGAAACCTGTCGTGCCAGCGGATCCGCATCTCAATTAGTCAGCAACCATAGTCCCGCCCC
TAACTCCGCCCATCCCGCCCCTAACTCCGCCCAGTTCCGCCCATTCTCCGCCCCATGGCTGACTAATTTT
TTTTATTTATGCAGAGGCCGAGGCCGCCTCGGCCTCTGAGCTATTCCAGAAGTAGTGAGGAGGCTTTTTT
GGAGGCCTAGGCTTTTGCAAAAAGCTAACTTGTTTATTGCAGCTTATAATGGTTACAAATAAAGCAATAG
CATCACAAATTTCACAAATAAAGCATTTTTTTCACTGCATTCTAGTTGTGGTTTGTCCAAACTCATCAAT
GTATCTTATCATGTCTGGATCCGCTGCATTAATGAATCGGCCAACGCGCGGGGAGAGGCGGTTTGCGTAT
TGGGCGCTCTTCCGCTTCCTCGCTCACTGACTCGCTGCGCTCGGTCGTTCGGCTGCGGCGAGCGGTATCA
GCTCACTCAAAGGCGGTAATACGGTTATCCACAGAATCAGGGGATAACGCAGGAAAGAACATGTGAGCAA
AAGGCCAGCAAAAGGCCAGGAACCGTAAAAAGGCCGCGTTGCTGGCGTTTTTCCATAGGCTCCGCCCCCC
TGACGAGCATCACAAAAATCGACGCTCAAGTCAGAGGTGGCGAAACCCGACAGGACTATAAAGATACCAG
GCGTTTCCCCCTGGAAGCTCCCTCGTGCGCTCTCCTGTTCCGACCCTGCCGCTTACCGGATACCTGTCCG
CCTTTCTCCCTTCGGGAAGCGTGGCGCTTTCTCAATGCTCACGCTGTAGGTATCTCAGTTCGGTGTAGGT
CGTTCGCTCCAAGCTGGGCTGTGTGCACGAACCCCCCGTTCAGCCCGACCGCTGCGCCTTATCCGGTAAC
TATCGTCTTGAGTCCAACCCGGTAAGACACGACTTATCGCCACTGGCAGCAGCCACTGGTAACAGGATTA
GCAGAGCGAGGTATGTAGGCGGTGCTACAGAGTTCTTGAAGTGGTGGCCTAACTACGGCTACACTAGAAG
GACAGTATTTGGTATCTGCGCTCTGCTGAAGCCAGTTACCTTCGGAAAAAGAGTTGGTAGCTCTTGATCC
GGCAAACAAACCACCGCTGGTAGCGGTGGTTTTTTTGTTTGCAAGCAGCAGATTACGCGCAGAAAAAAAG
GATCTCAAGAAGATCCTTTGATCTTTTCTACGGGGTCTGACGCTCAGTGGAACGAAAACTCACGTTAAGG
GATTTTGGTCATGAGATTATCAAAAAGGATCTTCACCTAGATCCTTTTAAATTAAAAATGAAGTTTTAAA
TCAATCTAAAGTATATATGAGTAAACTTGGTCTGACAGTTACCAATGCTTAATCAGTGAGGCACCTATCT
CAGCGATCTGTCTATTTCGTTCATCCATAGTTGCCTGACTCCCCGTCGTGTAGATAACTACGATACGGGA
GGGCTTACCATCTGGCCCCAGTGCTGCAATGATACCGCGAGACCCACGCTCACCGGCTCCAGATTTATCA
GCAATAAACCAGCCAGCCGGAAGGGCCGAGCGCAGAAGTGGTCCTGCAACTTTATCCGCCTCCATCCAGT
CTATTAATTGTTGCCGGGAAGCTAGAGTAAGTAGTTCGCCAGTTAATAGTTTGCGCAACGTTGTTGCCAT
TGCTACAGGCATCGTGGTGTCACGCTCGTCGTTTGGTATGGCTTCATTCAGCTCCGGTTCCCAACGATCA
AGGCGAGTTACATGATCCCCCATGTTGTGCAAAAAAGCGGTTAGCTCCTTCGGTCCTCCGATCGTTGTCA
GAAGTAAGTTGGCCGCAGTGTTATCACTCATGGTTATGGCAGCACTGCATAATTCTCTTACTGTCATGCC
ATCCGTAAGATGCTTTTCTGTGACTGGTGAGTACTCAACCAAGTCATTCTGAGAATAGTGTATGCGGCGA
CCGAGTTGCTCTTGCCCGGCGTCAATACGGGATAATACCGCGCCACATAGCAGAACTTTAAAAGTGCTCA
TCATTGGAAAACGTTCTTCGGGGCGAAAACTCTCAAGGATCTTACCGCTGTTGAGATCCAGTTCGATGTA
ACCCACTCGTGCACCCAACTGATCTTCAGCATCTTTTACTTTCACCAGCGTTTCTGGGTGAGCAAAAACA
GGAAGGCAAAATGCCGCAAAAAAGGGAATAAGGGCGACACGGAAATGTTGAATACTCATACTCTTCCTTT
TTCAATATTATTGAAGCATTTATCAGGGTTATTGTCTCATGAGCGGATACATATTTGAATGTATTTAGAA
AAATAAACAAATAGGGGTTCCGCGCACATTTCCCCGAAAAGTGCCACCTG
Features (pLannotate 1.2.2; 20 found; start..end, strand, type, name):
      4..383     +  enhancer       CMV enhancer: human cytomegalovirus immediate early enhancer
    386..661     +  promoter       chicken β-actin promoter: No description available
    662..1673    +  intron         chimeric intron: chimera between introns from chicken β-actin and rabbit β-globin
   1671..1727    +  CDS            HBB (fragment): HBB_LEPEU - Experimental evidence at protein level: Swiss-Prot protein existence level 1. Involved in oxygen transport from the lung to the various peripheral tissues. From Lepus europaeus (European hare).
   1722..1758    +  misc_feature   MCS (fragment): multiple cloning site
   1778..4933    +  CDS            cas9: CAS9_STAAU - Experimental evidence at protein level: Swiss-Prot protein existence level 1. CRISPR (clustered regularly interspaced short palindromic repeat) is an adaptive immune system that provides protection against mobile genetic elements (viruses, transposable elements and conjugative plasmids). CRISPR clusters contain spacers, sequences complementary to antecedent mobile elements, and target invading nucleic acids. CRISPR clusters are transcribed and processed into CRISPR RNA (crRNA). In type II CRISPR systems correct processing of pre-crRNA requires a trans- encoded small RNA (tracrRNA)
   4967..5032    +  CDS            3xFLAG: three tandem FLAG® epitope tags, followed by an enterokinase cleavage site
   5045..5116    +  CDS            HBB (fragment): HBB_PONPY - Experimental evidence at transcript level: Swiss-Prot protein existence level 2. Involved in oxygen transport from the lung to the various peripheral tissues. From Pongo pygmaeus (Bornean orangutan).
   5187..5242    +  polyA_signal   β-globin poly(A) signal: rabbit β-globin polyadenylation signal (Gil and Proudfoot, 1987)
   5627..5643    -  protein_bind   lac operator: The lac repressor binds to the lac operator to inhibit transcription in E. coli. This inhibition can be relieved by adding lactose or isopropyl-β-D-thiogalactopyranoside (IPTG). lac repressor encoded by lacI
   5651..5681    -  promoter       lac promoter: promoter for the E. coli lac operon
   5696..5717    -  protein_bind   CAP binding site: CAP binding activates transcription in the presence of cAMP. E. coli catabolite activator protein
   5730..5769    -  CDS            lacI (fragment): lac repressor; lacI; The lac repressor binds to the lac operator to inhibit transcription in E. coli. This inhibition can be relieved by adding lactose or isopropyl-β-D-thiogalactopyranoside (IPTG).
   5776..5798    +  promoter       SV40 promoter (fragment): SV40 enhancer and early promoter
   5822..5957    +  rep_origin     SV40 ori: SV40 origin of replication
   5977..6111    +  polyA_signal   SV40 poly(A) signal: SV40 polyadenylation signal
   6113..6167    -  CDS            lacI (fragment): lac repressor; lacI; The lac repressor binds to the lac operator to inhibit transcription in E. coli. This inhibition can be relieved by adding lactose or isopropyl-β-D-thiogalactopyranoside (IPTG).
   6350..6938    -  rep_origin     ori: high-copy-number ColE1/pMB1/pBR322/pUC origin of replication
   7109..7969    -  CDS            AmpR: β-lactamase; bla; confers resistance to ampicillin, carbenicillin, and related antibiotics
   7970..8074    -  promoter       AmpR promoter: bla
