[The description below was written by a language model from this plasmid's Addgene catalogue record and pLannotate feature annotations shown in this document.]
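Description:
pCAG-CFP-SaCas9-HF (without sgRNA) is an 8.1 kb mammalian expression plasmid for producing SaCas9-HF, a high-specificity variant of the Staphylococcus aureus Cas9 nuclease, in human cells. It is built on the pCAG-CFP backbone and is maintained in E. coli through a high-copy ColE1/pUC-type origin with ampicillin selection from the β-lactamase gene and its native promoter. Despite the backbone name, the feature table shows no fluorescent protein coding sequence, which suggests the Cas9 insert occupies the position of CFP, although the record does not say so explicitly.

Expression is driven by the composite CAG promoter, annotated here as the CMV immediate early enhancer, the chicken β-actin promoter and a chimeric chicken β-actin/rabbit β-globin intron, an arrangement that gives strong constitutive transcription in many mammalian cell types. The SaCas9 open reading frame carries four alanine substitutions (R245A, N413A, N419A, R654A), which the record associates with higher genome-wide specificity. Its C terminus is fused to an SV40 nuclear localisation signal and a 3xFLAG epitope, providing nuclear import and antibody detection. Only the 3xFLAG is separately annotated in the table. Transcripts terminate at a rabbit β-globin polyadenylation signal. The short HBB fragments flanking the insert are most likely β-globin-derived sequence from the expression cassette rather than functional coding regions. The backbone also retains lac promoter/operator remnants, an SV40 origin (which allows episomal replication in cells expressing large T antigen) and an SV40 poly(A) signal.

As the name indicates, the plasmid carries no guide RNA cassette, so a SaCas9-compatible sgRNA must be supplied separately for genome editing.
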