Addgene plasmid #134470: pCAG-CFP-SaCas9-HF (without sgRNA)
Purpose: Human expression vector for SaCas9-HF variant.
Depositing lab: Zongli Zheng. Publication: Rationally engineered Staphylococcus aureus Cas9 nucleases with high genome-wide specificity. Tan Y, Chu AHY, Bao S, Hoang DA, Kebede FT, Xiong W, Ji M, Shi J, Zheng Z. Proc Natl Acad Sci U S A. 2019 Sep 30. pii: 1906843116. doi: 10.1073/pnas.1906843116. PubMed 31570596.
Backbone
  Vector backbone: pCAG-CFP
  Vector type: Mammalian Expression, CRISPR
Growth in bacteria
  Bacterial resistance: Ampicillin, 100 μg/mL
  Growth temperature: 37°C
  Growth strain: DH5alpha
  Copy number: High Copy
Gene/Insert
  Gene/Insert name: Staphylococcus aureus Cas9 nuclease (SauCas9) with high genome-wide specificity (alt name: SaCas9-HF)
  Mutation: R245A, N413A, N419A, R654A
  Promoter: CAG
  Tag / fusion protein: SV40NLS-3xFLAG (C terminal on insert)
  Cloning method: Unknown
  Sequencing primers: 5′ n/a
Resource information
  A portion of this plasmid was derived from a plasmid made by: Addgene
Terms and licenses: Academic/Nonprofit Terms; Industry Terms: Not Available to Industry
How to cite: pCAG-CFP-SaCas9-HF (without sgRNA) was a gift from Zongli Zheng (Addgene plasmid # 134470 ; http://n2t.net/addgene:134470 ; RRID:Addgene_134470)
