LOCUS       Exported 8045 bp ds-DNA circular SYN 12-MAY-2021
DEFINITION  Human expression vector for SaCas9-HF variant..
ACCESSION   .
VERSION     .
KEYWORDS    pCAG-CFP-SaCas9-HF (without sgRNA)
SOURCE      synthetic DNA construct
  ORGANISM  synthetic DNA construct
REFERENCE   1 (bases 1 to 8045)
  AUTHORS   Tan Y, Chu AHY, Bao S, Hoang DA, Kebede FT, Xiong W, Ji M, Shi J,
            Zheng Z
  TITLE     Rationally engineered Staphylococcus aureus Cas9 nucleases with high
            genome-wide specificity.
  JOURNAL   Proc Natl Acad Sci U S A. 2019 Sep 30. pii: 1906843116. doi:
            10.1073/pnas.1906843116.
  PUBMED    31570596
REFERENCE   2 (bases 1 to 8045)
  AUTHORS   .
  TITLE     Direct Submission
  JOURNAL   Exported May 12, 2021 from SnapGene Server 1.1.58
            http://www.snapgene.com
FEATURES             Location/Qualifiers
     source          1..8045
                     /organism="synthetic DNA construct"
                     /mol_type="other DNA"
     intron          154..1170
                     /label=chimeric intron
                     /note="chimera between introns from chicken beta-actin and
                     rabbit beta-globin"
     primer_bind     1094..1116
                     /label=pCAGGS-5
                     /note="Chimeric intron in CAG promoter, forward primer"
     primer_bind     1178..1197
                     /label=pCAG-F
                     /note="Rabbit beta-globin intron, for pCAG plasmids,
                     forward primer"
     regulatory      1263..1272
                     /regulatory_class="other"
                     /note="vertebrate consensus sequence for strong initiation
                     of translation (Kozak, 1987)"
     CDS             4437..4457
                     /codon_start=1
                     /product="nuclear localization signal of SV40 (simian virus
                     40) large T antigen"
                     /label=SV40 NLS
                     /translation="PKKKRKV"
     CDS             4464..4529
                     /codon_start=1
                     /product="three tandem FLAG(R) epitope tags, followed by an
                     enterokinase cleavage site"
                     /label=3xFLAG
                     /translation="DYKDHDGDYKDHDIDYKDDDDK"
     primer_bind     complement(4619..4638)
                     /label=Bglob-pA-R
                     /note="Rabbit beta-globin polyA region, reverse primer"
     polyA_signal    4684..4739
                     /label=-beta-globin poly(A) signal
                     /note="rabbit beta-globin polyadenylation signal (Gil and
                     Proudfoot, 1987)"
     primer_bind     complement(4738..4757)
                     /label=rbglobpA-R
                     /note="Rabbit beta-globin polyA, reverse primer. Also
                     called rb-glob-pA-term-R"
     primer_bind     complement(5100..5116)
                     /label=M13 rev
                     /note="common sequencing primer, one of multiple similar
                     variants"
     primer_bind     complement(5100..5116)
                     /label=M13 Reverse
                     /note="In lacZ gene. Also called M13-rev"
     primer_bind     complement(5113..5135)
                     /label=M13/pUC Reverse
                     /note="In lacZ gene"
     protein_bind    5124..5140
                     /label=lac operator
                     /bound_moiety="lac repressor encoded by lacI"
                     /note="The lac repressor binds to the lac operator to
                     inhibit transcription in E. coli. This inhibition can be
                     relieved by adding lactose or
                     isopropyl-beta-D-thiogalactopyranoside (IPTG)."
     promoter        complement(5148..5178)
                     /label=lac promoter
                     /note="promoter for the E. coli lac operon"
     protein_bind    5193..5214
                     /label=CAP binding site
                     /bound_moiety="E. coli catabolite activator protein"
                     /note="CAP binding activates transcription in the presence
                     of cAMP."
     promoter        5273..5468
                     /label=SV40 promoter
                     /note="SV40 early promoter"
     rep_origin      5319..5454
                     /label=SV40 ori
                     /note="SV40 origin of replication"
     primer_bind     5381..5400
                     /label=SV40pro-F
                     /note="SV40 promoter/origin, forward primer"
     polyA_signal    5474..5608
                     /label=SV40 poly(A) signal
                     /note="SV40 polyadenylation signal"
     primer_bind     complement(5511..5530)
                     /label=SV40pA-R
                     /note="SV40 polyA, reverse primer"
     primer_bind     5565..5584
                     /label=EBV-rev
                     /note="SV40 polyA terminator, reverse primer"
     primer_bind     complement(5676..5693)
                     /label=L4440
                     /note="L4440 vector, forward primer"
     rep_origin      complement(5847..6435)
                     /direction=LEFT
                     /label=ori
                     /note="high-copy-number ColE1/pMB1/pBR322/pUC origin of
                     replication"
     primer_bind     complement(5927..5946)
                     /label=pBR322ori-F
                     /note="pBR322 origin, forward primer"
     CDS             complement(6606..7466)
                     /codon_start=1
                     /gene="bla"
                     /product="beta-lactamase"
                     /label=AmpR
                     /note="confers resistance to ampicillin, carbenicillin, and
                     related antibiotics"
                     /translation="MSIQHFRVALIPFFAAFCLPVFAHPETLVKVKDAEDQLGARVGYI
                     ELDLNSGKILESFRPEERFPMMSTFKVLLCGAVLSRIDAGQEQLGRRIHYSQNDLVEYS
                     PVTEKHLTDGMTVRELCSAAITMSDNTAANLLLTTIGGPKELTAFLHNMGDHVTRLDRW
                     EPELNEAIPNDERDTTMPVAMATTLRKLLTGELLTLASRQQLIDWMEADKVAGPLLRSA
                     LPAGWFIADKSGAGERGSRGIIAALGPDGKPSRIVVIYTTGSQATMDERNRQIAEIGAS
                     LIKHW"
     primer_bind     7229..7248
                     /label=Amp-R
                     /note="Ampicillin resistance gene, reverse primer"
     promoter        complement(7467..7571)
                     /gene="bla"
                     /label=AmpR promoter
     enhancer        7602..7981
                     /label=CMV enhancer
                     /note="human cytomegalovirus immediate early enhancer"
ORIGIN
        1 gcgccaggcg gggcggggcg gggcgagggg cggggcgggg cgaggcggag aggtgcggcg
       61 gcagccaatc agagcggcgc gctccgaaag tttcctttta tggcgaggcg gcggcggcgg
      121 cggccctata aaaagcgaag cgcgcggcgg gcgggagtcg ctgcgcgctg ccttcgcccc
      181 gtgccccgct ccgccgccgc ctcgcgccgc ccgccccggc tctgactgac cgcgttactc
      241 ccacaggtga gcgggcggga cggcccttct cctccgggct gtaattagcg cttggtttaa
      301 tgacggcttg tttcttttct gtggctgcgt gaaagccttg aggggctccg ggagggccct
      361 ttgtgcgggg ggagcggctc ggggggtgcg tgcgtgtgtg tgtgcgtggg gagcgccgcg
      421 tgcggctccg cgctgcccgg cggctgtgag cgctgcgggc gcggcgcggg gctttgtgcg
      481 ctccgcagtg tgcgcgaggg gagcgcggcc gggggcggtg ccccgcggtg cggggggggc
      541 tgcgagggga acaaaggctg cgtgcggggt gtgtgcgtgg gggggtgagc agggggtgtg
      601 ggcgcgtcgg tcgggctgca accccccctg cacccccctc cccgagttgc tgagcacggc
      661 ccggcttcgg gtgcggggct ccgtacgggg cgtggcgcgg ggctcgccgt gccgggcggg
      721 gggtggcggc aggtgggggt gccgggcggg gcggggccgc ctcgggccgg ggagggctcg
      781 ggggaggggc gcggcggccc ccggagcgcc ggcggctgtc gaggcgcggc gagccgcagc
      841 cattgccttt tatggtaatc gtgcgagagg gcgcagggac ttcctttgtc ccaaatctgt
      901 gcggagccga aatctgggag gcgccgccgc accccctcta gcgggcgcgg ggcgaagcgg
      961 tgcggcgccg gcaggaagga aatgggcggg gagggccttc gtgcgtcgcc gcgccgccgt
     1021 ccccttctcc ctctccagcc tcggggctgt ccgcgggggg acggctgcct tcggggggga
     1081 cggggcaggg cggggttcgg cttctggcgt gtgaccggcg gctctagagc ctctgctaac
     1141 catgttcatg ccttcttctt tttcctacag ctcctgggca acgtgctggt tattgtgctg
     1201 tctcatcatt ttggcaaaga attctgcagt cgacggtacc gcgggcccgg gatccaccgg
     1261 tcgccaccat ggggaaacgg aactacatcc tggggcttga cattgggata accagcgttg
     1321 gctacggaat tattgattat gagacacgcg atgtgattga cgccggggtt aggctgttca
     1381 aagaggccaa cgttgaaaac aacgagggaa gacggagtaa gcgcggagca agaagactca
     1441 agcgcagacg gagacatcgg attcagaggg tgaaaaagct gctcttcgat tacaatctcc
     1501 tgaccgatca tagtgagctg agcggaatca acccctacga ggcgcgagtg aaagggcttt
     1561 cccagaagct gtccgaagag gagttctccg ccgcgttgct gcacctggcc aaacggaggg
     1621 gggttcacaa tgtaaacgaa gtggaggagg acacgggcaa tgaacttagt acgaaagaac
     1681 agatcagtag gaactctaag gctctcgaag agaaatacgt cgctgagttg cagcttgaga
     1741 gactgaaaaa agacggcgaa gtacgcggat ctattaatag gttcaagact tcagattacg
     1801 taaaggaagc caagcagctc ctgaaagtac agaaagcgta ccatcagctc gatcagagct
     1861 tcatcgatac ctacatagat ttgctggaga cacggaggac atactacgag ggcccagggg
     1921 aaggatctcc ttttgggtgg aaggacatca aggaatggta cgagatgctt atgggacatt
     1981 gtacatattt tccggaggag ctcgcgagcg tcaagtacgc ctacaatgcc gacctgtaca
     2041 atgccctcaa tgacctcaat aacctcgtga ttaccaggga cgagaacgag aagctggagt
     2101 actatgaaaa gttccagatt atcgagaatg tgtttaagca gaagaagaag ccgacactta
     2161 agcagattgc aaaggaaatc ctcgtgaatg aggaagatat caagggatac agagtgacaa
     2221 gtacaggcaa gcccgagttc acaaatctga aggtgtacca cgatattaag gacataaccg
     2281 cacgaaagga gataatcgaa aacgctgagc tcctcgatca gatcgcaaaa attcttacca
     2341 tctaccagtc tagtgaggac attcaggagg aactgactaa tctgaacagt gagctcaccc
     2401 aagaggaaat tgagcagatt tcaaacctga aaggctacac cgggacgcac aatctgagcc
     2461 tcaaagcaat caacctcatt ctggatgaac tttggcacac aaatgacgcc caaattgcca
     2521 tattcgcccg cctgaaactg gtgccaaaaa aagtggatct gtcacagcaa aaggaaatcc
     2581 ctacaacctt ggttgacgat tttattctgt cccccgttgt caagcggagc ttcatccagt
     2641 caatcaaggt gatcaatgcc atcattaaaa aatacggatt gccaaacgat ataattatcg
     2701 agcttgcacg agagaagaac tcaaaggacg cccagaagat gattaacgaa atgcagaagc
     2761 gcaaccgcca gacaaacgaa cgcatagagg aaattataag aacaaccggc aaagagaatg
     2821 ccaagtatct gatcgagaaa atcaagctgc acgacatgca agaaggcaag tgcctgtact
     2881 ctctggaagc tatcccactc gaagatctgc tgaataatcc attcaattac gaggtggacc
     2941 acatcatccc tagatccgta agctttgaca attccttcaa taacaaagtt ctggttaaac
     3001 aggaggaaaa ttctaaaaaa gggaaccgga ccccgttcca gtacctgagc tccagtgaca
     3061 gcaagattag ctacgagact tttaagaaac atattctgaa tctggccaaa ggcaaaggca
     3121 ggatcagcaa gaccaagaag gagtacctcc tcgaagaacg cgacattaac agatttagtg
     3181 tgcagaaaga tttcatcaac cgaaaccttg tcgatactcg gtacgccacg gcaggcctga
     3241 tgaatctcct caggagctac ttccgcgtca ataatctgga cgttaaagtc aagagcataa
     3301 atgggggatt caccagcttt ctgaggagaa agtggaagtt taagaaggaa cgaaacaaag
     3361 gatacaagca ccatgctgag gatgctttga tcatcgctaa cgcggacttt atctttaagg
     3421 aatggaaaaa gctggataag gcaaagaaag tgatggaaaa ccagatgttc gaggagaagc
     3481 aggcagagtc aatgcctgag atcgagacag agcaggaata caaggaaatt ttcatcaccc
     3541 ctcatcagat taaacacata aaggacttca aagactataa atactctcat agggtggaca
     3601 aaaaacccaa tcgcgagctc attaatgaca ccctgtactc aacacggaag gatgataaag
     3661 gtaatacctt gattgtgaat aatcttaatg gattgtatga caaagataac gacaagctca
     3721 agaagctgat caacaagtct ccagagaagc tccttatgta tcaccacgac ccacagactt
     3781 atcagaaatt gaaactgatc atggagcaat acggggatga gaagaaccca ctctacaaat
     3841 attatgagga aacaggtaat tacctgacca agtactccaa gaaggataac ggaccagtga
     3901 tcaaaaagat aaagtactat ggcaacaaac ttaatgcgca tttggacata actgacgatt
     3961 accccaattc tcgaaacaag gttgtgaagc tctccctgaa gccttataga tttgacgtgt
     4021 acctggataa tggggtttat aaattcgtca ccgtgaaaaa tctggacgtg atcaaaaagg
     4081 agaactatta tgaagtaaac tcaaagtgct atgaggaggc gaagaagctg aagaagatct
     4141 ccaatcaggc cgagttcatc gcttccttct ataataacga tctcatcaag atcaatggag
     4201 agctttatcg cgtcattggt gtgaacaatg acttgctgaa caggatcgaa gtcaatatga
     4261 tagacattac ctaccgggag tatctcgaaa acatgaatga taaacggccg cctcgcatca
     4321 tcaagacaat cgcatctaaa actcagtcaa taaaaaagta ctctaccgat atcctgggga
     4381 atctctatga agtgaagtca aagaagcacc cacaaatcat taaaaaaggt ggatccccca
     4441 agaagaagag gaaagtctcg agcgactaca aagaccatga cggtgattat aaagatcatg
     4501 acatcgatta caaggatgac gatgacaagt aaagcggccg cactcctcag gtgcaggctg
     4561 cctatcagaa ggtggtggct ggtgtggcca atgccctggc tcacaaatac cactgagatc
     4621 tttttccctc tgccaaaaat tatggggaca tcatgaagcc ccttgagcat ctgacttctg
     4681 gctaataaag gaaatttatt ttcattgcaa tagtgtgttg gaattttttg tgtctctcac
     4741 tcggaaggac atatgggagg gcaaatcatt taaaacatca gaatgagtat ttggtttaga
     4801 gtttggcaac atatgcccat atgctggctg ccatgaacaa aggttggcta taaagaggtc
     4861 atcagtatat gaaacagccc cctgctgtcc attccttatt ccatagaaaa gccttgactt
     4921 gaggttagat tttttttata ttttgttttg tgttattttt ttctttaaca tccctaaaat
     4981 tttccttaca tgttttacta gccagatttt tcctcctctc ctgactactc ccagtcatag
     5041 ctgtccctct tctcttatgg agatccctcg acctgcagcc caagcttggc gtaatcatgg
     5101 tcatagctgt ttcctgtgtg aaattgttat ccgctcacaa ttccacacaa catacgagcc
     5161 ggaagcataa agtgtaaagc ctggggtgcc taatgagtga gctaactcac attaattgcg
     5221 ttgcgctcac tgcccgcttt ccagtcggga aacctgtcgt gccagcggat ccgcatctca
     5281 attagtcagc aaccatagtc ccgcccctaa ctccgcccat cccgccccta actccgccca
     5341 gttccgccca ttctccgccc catggctgac taattttttt tatttatgca gaggccgagg
     5401 ccgcctcggc ctctgagcta ttccagaagt agtgaggagg cttttttgga ggcctaggct
     5461 tttgcaaaaa gctaacttgt ttattgcagc ttataatggt tacaaataaa gcaatagcat
     5521 cacaaatttc acaaataaag catttttttc actgcattct agttgtggtt tgtccaaact
     5581 catcaatgta tcttatcatg tctggatccg ctgcattaat gaatcggcca acgcgcgggg
     5641 agaggcggtt tgcgtattgg gcgctcttcc gcttcctcgc tcactgactc gctgcgctcg
     5701 gtcgttcggc tgcggcgagc ggtatcagct cactcaaagg cggtaatacg gttatccaca
     5761 gaatcagggg ataacgcagg aaagaacatg tgagcaaaag gccagcaaaa ggccaggaac
     5821 cgtaaaaagg ccgcgttgct ggcgtttttc cataggctcc gcccccctga cgagcatcac
     5881 aaaaatcgac gctcaagtca gaggtggcga aacccgacag gactataaag ataccaggcg
     5941 tttccccctg gaagctccct cgtgcgctct cctgttccga ccctgccgct taccggatac
     6001 ctgtccgcct ttctcccttc gggaagcgtg gcgctttctc atagctcacg ctgtaggtat
     6061 ctcagttcgg tgtaggtcgt tcgctccaag ctgggctgtg tgcacgaacc ccccgttcag
     6121 cccgaccgct gcgccttatc cggtaactat cgtcttgagt ccaacccggt aagacacgac
     6181 ttatcgccac tggcagcagc cactggtaac aggattagca gagcgaggta tgtaggcggt
     6241 gctacagagt tcttgaagtg gtggcctaac tacggctaca ctagaagaac agtatttggt
     6301 atctgcgctc tgctgaagcc agttaccttc ggaaaaagag ttggtagctc ttgatccggc
     6361 aaacaaacca ccgctggtag cggtggtttt tttgtttgca agcagcagat tacgcgcaga
     6421 aaaaaaggat ctcaagaaga tcctttgatc ttttctacgg ggtctgacgc tcagtggaac
     6481 gaaaactcac gttaagggat tttggtcatg agattatcaa aaaggatctt cacctagatc
     6541 cttttaaatt aaaaatgaag ttttaaatca atctaaagta tatatgagta aacttggtct
     6601 gacagttacc aatgcttaat cagtgaggca cctatctcag cgatctgtct atttcgttca
     6661 tccatagttg cctgactccc cgtcgtgtag ataactacga tacgggaggg cttaccatct
     6721 ggccccagtg ctgcaatgat accgcgagac ccacgctcac cggctccaga tttatcagca
     6781 ataaaccagc cagccggaag ggccgagcgc agaagtggtc ctgcaacttt atccgcctcc
     6841 atccagtcta ttaattgttg ccgggaagct agagtaagta gttcgccagt taatagtttg
     6901 cgcaacgttg ttgccattgc tacaggcatc gtggtgtcac gctcgtcgtt tggtatggct
     6961 tcattcagct ccggttccca acgatcaagg cgagttacat gatcccccat gttgtgcaaa
     7021 aaagcggtta gctccttcgg tcctccgatc gttgtcagaa gtaagttggc cgcagtgtta
     7081 tcactcatgg ttatggcagc actgcataat tctcttactg tcatgccatc cgtaagatgc
     7141 ttttctgtga ctggtgagta ctcaaccaag tcattctgag aatagtgtat gcggcgaccg
     7201 agttgctctt gcccggcgtc aatacgggat aataccgcgc cacatagcag aactttaaaa
     7261 gtgctcatca ttggaaaacg ttcttcgggg cgaaaactct caaggatctt accgctgttg
     7321 agatccagtt cgatgtaacc cactcgtgca cccaactgat cttcagcatc ttttactttc
     7381 accagcgttt ctgggtgagc aaaaacagga aggcaaaatg ccgcaaaaaa gggaataagg
     7441 gcgacacgga aatgttgaat actcatactc ttcctttttc aatattattg aagcatttat
     7501 cagggttatt gtctcatgag cggatacata tttgaatgta tttagaaaaa taaacaaata
     7561 ggggttccgc gcacatttcc ccgaaaagtg ccacctgggt cgacattgat tattgactag
     7621 ttattaatag taatcaatta cggggtcatt agttcatagc ccatatatgg agttccgcgt
     7681 tacataactt acggtaaatg gcccgcctgg ctgaccgccc aacgaccccc gcccattgac
     7741 gtcaataatg acgtatgttc ccatagtaac gccaataggg actttccatt gacgtcaatg
     7801 ggtggagtat ttacggtaaa ctgcccactt ggcagtacat caagtgtatc atatgccaag
     7861 tacgccccct attgacgtca atgacggtaa atggcccgcc tggcattatg cccagtacat
     7921 gaccttatgg gactttccta cttggcagta catctacgta ttagtcatcg ctattaccat
     7981 ggtcgaggtg agccccacgt tctgcttcac tctccccatc tcccccccct ccccaccccc
     8041 aattt
//
